Addgene plasmid #245703: pICSL47781_RFP
Purpose: (Empty Backbone) Level 1 Position 6 FORWARD acceptor with Amil RFP negative selection cassette GGAG - GCTT
Depositing lab: Mark Youles. Depositing organization: Sainsbury Laboratory, Norwich.
Backbone
  Vector backbone: pICH47781
  Backbone size (bp): 4372
  Vector type: Synthetic Biology
  Selectable markers: Amil RFP red chromoprotein for red/white negative selection
Growth in bacteria
  Bacterial resistance: Ampicillin, 100 μg/mL
  Growth temperature: 37°C
  Growth strain: DH5alpha
  Copy number: High Copy
Gene/Insert
  Gene/Insert name: None
  Mutation: BsaI/BpiI sites removed by point-mutation
Terms and licenses: Academic/Nonprofit Terms; Industry Terms: Not Available to Industry
Depositor comments: Level 1 Acceptor for making full transcriptional unit modules in Level 1 position 6 (FORWARD) used for GoldenGate assemblies using the MoClo overhang syntax. Plant Golden-gate Promoters, Terminators and Level0/Level1 cloning acceptors. Insert Size: 1092, Species: Synthetic. 5' Cloning Site: BsaI (Destroyed), 3' Cloning Site: BsaI (Destroyed).
How to cite: pICSL47781_RFP was a gift from Mark Youles (Addgene plasmid # 245703 ; http://n2t.net/addgene:245703 ; RRID:Addgene_245703)
