[The description below was written by a language model from this plasmid's Addgene catalogue record and pLannotate feature annotations shown in this document.]
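Description:
pICSL47781_RFP is an empty Level 1 acceptor plasmid for Golden Gate assembly using the MoClo overhang syntax, derived from pICH47781 and part of a plant-oriented toolkit of Golden Gate promoters, terminators and cloning acceptors. It occupies Level 1 position 6 in the forward orientation and receives Level 0 parts through BsaI cloning with GGAG and GCTT fusion overhangs to build a complete transcriptional unit. The BsaI sites are destroyed on successful assembly, and the record notes that internal BsaI and BpiI sites were removed by point mutation so that the dropout cassette is compatible with these type IIS enzymes.

The roughly 1.1 kb synthetic placeholder is a bacterial red reporter cassette that serves as a visual negative selection marker: colonies retaining the uncut acceptor are red, while those in which the cassette has been replaced by an assembled insert are white. The feature table shows it driven by the lac promoter, with CAP binding site and lac operator, and followed by the rrnB T1 and T7Te terminators. The catalogue entry calls the reporter an "Amil RFP" red chromoprotein, whereas the automated annotation identifies the coding sequence as mRFP1; the record does not resolve this difference.

The cloning site lies between nopaline-type left and right T-DNA border repeats. The backbone carries both a high-copy ColE1/pUC-type origin and the broad-host-range incP oriV with its trfA replication gene, an arrangement typical of binary vectors that can be maintained in Agrobacterium as well as E. coli. Selection in bacteria is by ampicillin resistance. Assembled position 6 units are normally combined with units from other positions in higher-level multigene constructs.
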