Features (pLannotate 1.2.2; 15 found; start..end, strand, type, name):
     46..133     +  CDS            lacI (fragment): lac repressor; lacI; The lac repressor binds to the lac operator to inhibit transcription in E. coli. This inhibition can be relieved by adding lactose or isopropyl-β-D-thiogalactopyranoside (IPTG).
    146..167     +  protein_bind   CAP binding site: CAP binding activates transcription in the presence of cAMP. E. coli catabolite activator protein
    182..212     +  promoter       lac promoter: promoter for the E. coli lac operon
    220..236     +  protein_bind   lac operator: The lac repressor binds to the lac operator to inhibit transcription in E. coli. This inhibition can be relieved by adding lactose or isopropyl-β-D-thiogalactopyranoside (IPTG). lac repressor encoded by lacI
    272..946     +  CDS            mRFP1: mRFP1 is a basic (constitutively fluorescent) red fluorescent protein published in 2002, derived from Discosoma sp.. It is reported to be a somewhat slowly-maturing monomer with low acid sensitivity.
    994..1065    +  terminator     rrnB T1 terminator: transcription terminator T1 from the E. coli rrnB gene
   1081..1108    +  terminator     T7Te terminator: phage T7 early transcription terminator
   1167..1191    +  misc_feature   RB T-DNA repeat: right border repeat from nopaline C58 T-DNA
   1303..1323    -  CDS            TetR (fragment): tetracycline resistance regulatory protein; tetR
   1350..2495    -  CDS            trfA: TRFA_ECOLX - Experimental evidence at protein level: Swiss-Prot protein existence level 1. Also involved in plasmid copy number control, promoting intermolecular coupling of protein bound iterons at oriV, which inhibits replication initiation. From Escherichia coli.
   2831..3419    -  rep_origin     ori: high-copy-number ColE1/pMB1/pBR322/pUC origin of replication
   3590..4450    -  CDS            AmpR: β-lactamase; bla; confers resistance to ampicillin, carbenicillin, and related antibiotics
   4451..4555    -  promoter       AmpR promoter: bla
   4642..5273    -  rep_origin     oriV: incP origin of replication
   5365..5389    +  misc_feature   LB T-DNA repeat: left border repeat from nopaline C58 T-DNA
>Addgene plasmid #245703 | pICSL47781_RFP | addgene full sequence | sequence record 496039 | Addgene NGS Result
TCTGTGAAGACAATGTGGAATTCCTCGAGGGAGTGAGACCGATATCAATACGCAAACCGCCTCTCCCCGC
GCGTTGGCCGATTCATTAATGCAGCTGGCACGACAGGTTTCCCGACTGGAAAGCGGGCAGTGAGCGCAAC
GCAATTAATGTGAGTTAGCTCACTCATTAGGCACCCCAGGCTTTACACTTTATGCTTCCGGCTCGTATGT
TGTGTGGAATTGTGAGCGGATAACAATTTCACACATACTAGAGAAAGAGGAGAAATACTAGATGGCTTCC
TCCGAGGACGTTATCAAAGAGTTCATGCGTTTCAAAGTTCGTATGGAAGGTTCCGTTAACGGTCACGAGT
TCGAAATCGAAGGTGAAGGTGAAGGTCGTCCGTACGAAGGTACCCAGACCGCTAAACTGAAAGTTACCAA
AGGTGGTCCGCTGCCGTTCGCTTGGGACATCCTGTCCCCGCAGTTCCAGTACGGTTCCAAAGCTTACGTT
AAACACCCGGCTGACATCCCGGACTACCTGAAACTGTCCTTCCCGGAAGGTTTCAAATGGGAACGTGTTA
TGAACTTCGAGGACGGTGGTGTTGTTACCGTTACCCAGGACTCCTCCCTGCAAGACGGTGAGTTCATCTA
CAAAGTTAAACTGCGTGGTACCAACTTCCCGTCCGACGGTCCGGTTATGCAGAAAAAAACCATGGGTTGG
GAAGCTTCCACCGAACGTATGTACCCGGAGGACGGTGCTCTGAAAGGTGAAATCAAAATGCGTCTGAAAC
TGAAAGACGGTGGTCACTACGACGCTGAAGTTAAAACCACCTACATGGCTAAAAAACCGGTTCAGCTGCC
GGGTGCTTACAAAACCGACATCAAACTGGACATCACCTCCCACAACGAGGACTACACCATCGTTGAACAG
TACGAACGTGCTGAAGGTCGTCACTCCACCGGTGCTTAATAACGCTGATAGTGCTAGTGTAGATCGCTAC
TAGAGCCAGGCATCAAATAAAACGAAAGGCTCAGTCGAAAGACTGGGCCTTTCGTTTTATCTGTTGTTTG
TCGGTGAACGCTCTCTACTAGAGTCACACTGGCTCACCTTCGGGTGGGCCTTTCTGCGTTTATAGGTCTC
ACGCTGAGCTTGTCTTCTGCACGAAGTGGTTTAAACTATCAGTGTTTGACAGGATATATTGGCGGGTAAA
CCTAAGAGAAAAGAGCGTTTATTAGAATAATCGGATATTTAAAAGGGCGTGAAAAGGTTTATCCGTTCGT
CCATTTGTATGTGCATGCCAACCACAGGGTTCCCCAGATCAGGCGCTGGCTGCTGAACCCCCAGCCGGAA
CTGACCCCACAAGGCCCTAGCGTTTGCAATGCACCAGGTCATCATTGACCCAGGCGTGTTCCACCAGGCC
GCTGCCTCGCAACTCTTCGCAGGCTTCGCCGACCTGCTCGCGCCACTTCTTCACGCGGGTGGAATCCGAT
CCGCACATGAGGCGGAAGGTTTCCAGCTTGAGCGGGTACGGCTCCCGGTGCGAGCTGAAATAGTCGAACA
TCCGTCGGGCCGTCGGCGACAGCTTGCGGTACTTCTCCCATATGAATTTCGTGTAGTGGTCGCCAGCAAA
CAGCACGACGATTTCCTCGTCGATCAGGACCTGGCAACGGGACGTTTTCTTGCCACGGTCCAGGACGCGG
AAGCGGTGCAGCAGCGACACCGATTCCAGGTGCCCAACGCGGTCGGACGTGAAGCCCATCGCCGTCGCCT
GTAGGCGCGACAGGCATTCCTCGGCCTTCGTGTAATACCGGCCATTGATCGACCAGCCCAGGTCCTGGCA
AAGCTCGTAGAACGTGAAGGTGATCGGCTCGCCGATAGGGGTGCGCTTCGCGTACTCCAACACCTGCTGC
CACACCAGTTCGTCATCGTCGGCCCGCAGCTCGACGCCGGTGTAGGTGATCTTCACGTCCTTGTTGACGT
GGAAAATGACCTTGTTTTGCAGCGCCTCGCGCGGGATTTTCTTGTTGCGCGTGGTGAACAGGGCAGAGCG
GGCCGTGTCGTTTGGCATCGCTCGCATCGTGTCCGGCCACGGCGCAATATCGAACAAGGAAAGCTGCATT
TCCTTGATCTGCTGCTTCGTGTGTTTCAGCAACGCGGCCTGCTTGGCCTCGCTGACCTGTTTTGCCAGGT
CCTCGCCGGCGGTTTTTCGCTTCTTGGTCGTCATAGTTCCTCGCGTGTCGATGGTCATCGACTTCGCCAA
ACCTGCCGCCTCCTGTTCAAGACGACGCGAACGCTCCACGGCGGCCGATGGCGCGGGCAGGGCAGGGGGA
GCCAGTTGCACGCTGTCGCGCTCGATCTTGGCCGTAGCTTGCTGGACCATCGAGCCGACGGACTGGAAGG
TTTCGCGGGGCGCACGCATGACGGTGCGGCTTGCGATGGTTTCGGCATCCTCGGCGGAAAACCCCGCGTC
GATCAGTTCTTGCCTGTATGCCTTCCGGTCAAACGTCCGATTCATTCACCCTCCTTGCGGGATTGCCCCG
ACTCACGCCGGGGCAATGTGCCCTTATTCCTGATTTGACCCGCCTGGTGCCTTGGTGTCCAGATAATCCA
CCTTATCGGCAATGAAGTCGGTCCCGTAGACCGTCTGGCCGTCCTTCTCGTACTTGGTATTCCGAATCTT
GCCCTGCACGAATACCAGCGACCCCTTGCCCAAATACTTGCCGTGGGCCTCGGCCTGAGAGCCAAAACAC
TTGATGCGGAAGAAGTCGGTGCGCTCCTGCTTGTCGCCGGCATCGTTGCGCCACATCTAGGATCTGCCAG
GAACCGTAAAAAGGCCGCGTTGCTGGCGTTTTTCCATAGGCTCCGCCCCCCTGACGAGCATCACAAAAAT
CGACGCTCAAGTCAGAGGTGGCGAAACCCGACAGGACTATAAAGATACCAGGCGTTTCCCCCTGGAAGCT
CCCTCGTGCGCTCTCCTGTTCCGACCCTGCCGCTTACCGGATACCTGTCCGCCTTTCTCCCTTCGGGAAG
CGTGGCGCTTTCTCATAGCTCACGCTGTAGGTATCTCAGTTCGGTGTAGGTCGTTCGCTCCAAGCTGGGC
TGTGTGCACGAACCCCCCGTTCAGCCCGACCGCTGCGCCTTATCCGGTAACTATCGTCTTGAGTCCAACC
CGGTAAGACACGACTTATCGCCACTGGCAGCAGCCACTGGTAACAGGATTAGCAGAGCGAGGTATGTAGG
CGGTGCTACAGAGTTCTTGAAGTGGTGGCCTAACTACGGCTACACTAGAAGAACAGTATTTGGTATCTGC
GCTCTGCTGAAGCCAGTTACCTTCGGAAAAAGAGTTGGTAGCTCTTGATCCGGCAAACAAACCACCGCTG
GTAGCGGTGGTTTTTTTGTTTGCAAGCAGCAGATTACGCGCAGAAAAAAAGGATCTCAAGAAGATCCTTT
GATCTTTTCTACGGGGTCTGACGCTCAGTGGAACGAAAACTCACGTTAAGGGATTTTGGTCATGAGATTA
TCAAAAAGGATCTTCACCTAGATCCTTTTAAATTAAAAATGAAGTTTTAAATCAATCTAAAGTATATATG
AGTAAACTTGGTCTGACAGTTACCAATGCTTAATCAGTGAGGCACCTATCTCAGCGATCTGTCTATTTCG
TTCATCCATAGTTGCCTGACTCCCCGTCGTGTAGATAACTACGATACGGGAGGGCTTACCATCTGGCCCC
AGTGCTGCAATGATACCGCGAGAACCACGCTCACCGGCTCCAGATTTATCAGCAATAAACCAGCCAGCCG
GAAGGGCCGAGCGCAGAAGTGGTCCTGCAACTTTATCCGCCTCCATCCAGTCTATTAATTGTTGCCGGGA
AGCTAGAGTAAGTAGTTCGCCAGTTAATAGTTTGCGCAACGTTGTTGCCATTGCTACAGGCATCGTGGTG
TCACGCTCGTCGTTTGGTATGGCTTCATTCAGCTCCGGTTCCCAACGATCAAGGCGAGTTACATGATCCC
CCATGTTGTGCAAAAAAGCGGTTAGCTCCTTCGGTCCTCCGATCGTTGTCAGAAGTAAGTTGGCCGCAGT
GTTATCACTCATGGTTATGGCAGCACTGCATAATTCTCTTACTGTCATGCCATCCGTAAGATGCTTTTCT
GTGACTGGTGAGTACTCAACCAAGTCATTCTGAGAATAGTGTATGCGGCGACCGAGTTGCTCTTGCCCGG
CGTCAATACGGGATAATACCGCGCCACATAGCAGAACTTTAAAAGTGCTCATCATTGGAAAACGTTCTTC
GGGGCGAAAACTCTCAAGGATCTTACCGCTGTTGAGATCCAGTTCGATGTAACCCACTCGTGCACCCAAC
TGATCTTCAGCATCTTTTACTTTCACCAGCGTTTCTGGGTGAGCAAAAACAGGAAGGCAAAATGCCGCAA
AAAAGGGAATAAGGGCGACACGGAAATGTTGAATACTCATACTCTTCCTTTTTCAATATTATTGAAGCAT
TTATCAAGGTTATTGTCTCATGAGCGGATACATATTTGAATGTATTTAGAAAAATAAACAAATAGGGGTT
CCGCGCACGAATTGGCCAGCGCTGCCATTTTTGGGGTGAGGCCGTTCGCGGCCGAGGGGCGCAGCCCCTG
GGGGGATGGGAGGCCCGCGTTAGCGGGCCGGGAGGGTTCGAGAAGGGGGGGCACCCCCCTTCGGCGTGCG
CGGTCACGCGCACAGGGCGCAGCCCTGGTTAAAAACAAGGTTTATAAATATTGGTTTAAAAGCAGGTTAA
AAGACAGGTTAGCGGTGGCCGAAAAACGGGCGGAAACCCTTGCAAATGCTGGATTTTCTGCCTGTGGACA
GCCCCTCAAATGTCAATAGGTGCGCCCCTCATCTGTCAGCACTCTGCCCCTCAAGTGTCAAGGATCGCGC
CCCTCATCTGTCAGTAGTCGCGCCCCTCAAGTGTCAATACCGCAGGGCACTTATCCCCAGGCTTGTCCAC
ATCATCTGTGGGAAACTCGCGTAAAATCAGGCGTTTTCGCCGATTTGCGAGGCTGGCCAGCTCCACGTCG
CCGGCCGAAATCGAGCCTGCCCCTCATCTGTCAACGCCGCGCCGGGTGAGTCGGCCCCTCAAGTGTCAAC
GTCCGCCCCTCATCTGTCAGTGAGGGCCAAGTTTTCCGCGAGGTATCCACAACGCCGGCGGCCGCGGTGT
CTCGCACACGGCTTCGACGGCGTTTCTGGCGCGTTTGCAGGGCCATAGACGGCCGCCAGCCCAGCGGCGA
GGGCAACCAGCCCGGTGAGCGTCGCAAAGGAGATCCTGATCTGACTGATGGGCTGCCTGTATCGAGTGGT
GATTTTGTGCCGAGCTGCCGGTCGGGGAGCTGTTGGCTGGCTGGTGGCAGGATATATTGTGGTGTAAACA
AATTGACGCTTAGACAACTTAATAACACATTGCGGACGTTTTTAATGTACTGGGGTGGATGCAGTGGGCC
CCAC
